>Addgene plasmid #78360 | pNX3a-Myc13 | depositor full sequence | sequence record 146282 | pNX3a-Myc13 sequence 4559 bps
GACGTCTAAGAAACCATTATTATCATGACATTAACCTATAAAAATAGGCGTATCACGAGGCCCTTTCGTC
TCGCGCGTTTCGGTGATGACGGTGAAAACCTCTGACACATGCAGCTCCCGGAGACGGTCACAGCTTGTCT
GTAAGCGGATGCCGGGAGCAGACAAGCCCGTCAGGGCGCGTCAGCGGGTGTTGGCGGGTGTCGGGGCTGG
CTTAACTATGCGGCATCAGAGCAGATTGTACTGAGAGTGCACCATATGGACATATTGTCGTTAGAACGCG
GCTACAATTAATACATAACCTTATGTATCATACACATACGATTTAGGTGACACTATAGAACGCGGCCGCC
AGCTGAAGCTTCGTACGCTGCAGGTCGACGGATCCCCGGGTTAATTAACGCTAGCGCGATTAACGGTGAA
CAAAAGCTAATCTCCGAGGAAGACTTGAACGGTGAACAAAAATTAATCTCAGAAGAAGACTTGAACGGAC
TCGACGGTGAACAAAAGTTGATTTCTGAAGAAGATTTGAACGGTGAACAAAAGCTAATCTCCGAGGAAGA
CTTGAACGGTGAACAAAAATTAATCTCAGAAGAAGACTTGAACGGACTCGACGGTGAACAAAAGTTGATT
TCTGAAGAAGATTTGAACGGTGAACAAAAGCTAATCTCCGAGGAAGACTTGAACGGTGAACAAAAATTAA
TCTCAGAAGAAGACTTGAACGGACTCGACGGTGAACAAAAGTTGATTTCTGAAGAAGATTTGAACGGTGA
ACAAAAGCTAATCTCCGAGGAAGACTTGAACGGTGAACAAAAATTAATCTCAGAAGAAGACTTGAACGGA
CTCGACGGTGAACAAAAGTTGATTTCTGAAGAAGATTTGAACGGTGAACAAAAGCTAATCTCCGAGGAAG
ACTTGAACGGTGAACAAAAATTAATCAATCAGTACAAGTCTAGATGAGGCGCGCCACTTCTAAATAAGCG
AATTTCTTATGATTTATGATTTTTATTATTAAATAAGTTATAAAAAAAATAAGTGTATACAAATTTTAAA
GTGACTCTTAGGTTTTAAAACGAAAATTCTTATTCTTGAGTAACTCTTTCCTGTAGGTCAGGTTGCTTTC
TCAGGTATAGTATGAGGTCGCTCTTATTGACCACACCTCTACCGGCAGATCCGCTAGGAGATCTGTTTAG
CTTGCCTCGTCCCCGCCGGGTCACCCGGCCAGCGACATGGAGGCCCAGAATACCCTCCTTGACAGTCTTG
ACGTGCGCAGCTCAGGGGCATGATGTGACTGTCGCCCGTACATTTAGCCCATACATCCCCATGTATAATC
ATTTGCATCCATACATTTTGATGGCCGCACGGCGCGAAGCAAAAATTACGGCTCCTCGCTGCAGACCTGC
GAGCAGGGAAACGCTCCCCTCACAGACGCGTTGAATTGTCCCCACGCCGCGCCCCTGTAGAGAAATATAA
AAGGTTAGGATTTGCCACTGAGGTTCTTCTTTCATATACTTCCTTTTAAAATCTTGCTAGGATACAGTTC
TCACATCACATCCGAACATAAACAACCATGGGTAAGGAAAAGACTCACGTTTCGAGGCCGCGATTAAATT
CCAACATGGATGCTGATTTATATGGGTATAAATGGGCTCGCGATAATGTCGGGCAATCAGGTGCGACAAT
CTATCGATTGTATGGGAAGCCCGATGCGCCAGAGTTGTTTCTGAAACATGGCAAAGGTAGCGTTGCCAAT
GATGTTACAGATGAGATGGTCAGACTAAACTGGCTGACGGAATTTATGCCTCTTCCGACCATCAAGCATT
TTATCCGTACTCCTGATGATGCATGGTTACTCACCACTGCGATCCCCGGCAAAACAGCATTCCAGGTATT
AGAAGAATATCCTGATTCAGGTGAAAATATTGTTGATGCGCTGGCAGTGTTCCTGCGCCGGTTGCATTCG
ATTCCTGTTTGTAATTGTCCTTTTAACAGCGATCGCGTATTTCGTCTCGCTCAGGCGCAATCACGAATGA
ATAACGGTTTGGTTGATGCGAGTGATTTTGATGACGAGCGTAATGGCTGGCCTGTTGAACAAGTCTGGAA
AGAAATGCATAAGCTTTTGCCATTCTCACCGGATTCAGTCGTCACTCATGGTGATTTCTCACTTGATAAC
CTTATTTTTGACGAGGGGAAATTAATAGGTTGTATTGATGTTGGACGAGTCGGAATCGCAGACCGATACC
AGGATCTTGCCATCCTATGGAACTGCCTCGGTGAGTTTTCTCCTTCATTACAGAAACGGCTTTTTCAAAA
ATATGGTATTGATAATCCTGATATGAATAAATTGCAGTTTCATTTGATGCTCGATGAGTTTTTCTAATCA
GTACTGACAATAAAAAGATTCTTGTTTTCAAGAACTTGTCATTTGTATAGTTTTTTTATATTGTAGTTGT
TCTATTTTAATCAAATGTTAGCGTGATTTATATTTTTTTTCGCCTCGACATCATCTGCCCAGATGCGAAG
TTAAGTGCGCAGAAAGTAATATCATGCGTCAATCGTATGTGAATGCTGGTCGCTATACTGCTGTCGATTC
GATACTAACGCCGCCATCCAGTTTAAACGAGCTCGAATTCTAGGCTTCCTCGCTCACTGACTCGCTGCGC
TCGGTCGTTCGGCTGCGGCGAGCGGTATCAGCTCACTCAAAGGCGGTAATACGGTTATCCACAGAATCAG
GGGATAACGCAGGAAAGAACATGTGAGCAAAAGGCCAGCAAAAGGCCAGGAACCGTAAAAAGGCCGCGTT
GCTGGCGTTTTTCCATAGGCTCCGCCCCCCTGACGAGCATCACAAAAATCGACGCTCAAGTCAGAGGTGG
CGAAACCCGACAGGACTATAAAGATACCAGGCGTTTCCCCCTGGAAGCTCCCTCGTGCGCTCTCCTGTTC
CGACCCTGCCGCTTACCGGATACCTGTCCGCCTTTCTCCCTTCGGGAAGCGTGGCGCTTTCTCAATGCTC
ACGCTGTAGGTATCTCAGTTCGGTGTAGGTCGTTCGCTCCAAGCTGGGCTGTGTGCACGAACCCCCCGTT
CAGCCCGACCGCTGCGCCTTATCCGGTAACTATCGTCTTGAGTCCAACCCGGTAAGACACGACTTATCGC
CACTGGCAGCAGCCACTGGTAACAGGATTAGCAGAGCGAGGTATGTAGGCGGTGCTACAGAGTTCTTGAA
GTGGTGGCCTAACTACGGCTACACTAGAAGGACAGTATTTGGTATCTGCGCTCTGCTGAAGCCAGTTACC
TTCGGAAAAAGAGTTGGTAGCTCTTGATCCGGCAAACAAACCACCGCTGGTAGCGGTGGTTTTTTTGTTT
GCAAGCAGCAGATTACGCGCAGAAAAAAAGGATCTCAAGAAGATCCTTTGATCTTTTCTACGGGGTCTGA
CGCTCAGTGGAACGAAAACTCACGTTAAGGGATTTTGGTCATGAGATTATCAAAAAGGATCTTCACCTAG
ATCCTTTTAAATTAAAAATGAAGTTTTAAATCAATCTAAAGTATATATGAGTAAACTTGGTCTGACAGTT
ACCAATGCTTAATCAGTGAGGCACCTATCTCAGCGATCTGTCTATTTCGTTCATCCATAGTTGCCTGACT
CCCCGTCGTGTAGATAACTACGATACGGGAGGGCTTACCATCTGGCCCCAGTGCTGCAATGATACCGCGA
GACCCACGCTCACCGGCTCCAGATTTATCAGCAATAAACCAGCCAGCCGGAAGGGCCGAGCGCAGAAGTG
GTCCTGCAACTTTATCCGCCTCCATCCAGTCTATTAATTGTTGCCGGGAAGCTAGAGTAAGTAGTTCGCC
AGTTAATAGTTTGCGCAACGTTGTTGCCATTGCTACAGGCATCGTGGTGTCACGCTCGTCGTTTGGTATG
GCTTCATTCAGCTCCGGTTCCCAACGATCAAGGCGAGTTACATGATCCCCCATGTTGTGCAAAAAAGCGG
TTAGCTCCTTCGGTCCTCCGATCGTTGTCAGAAGTAAGTTGGCCGCAGTGTTATCACTCATGGTTATGGC
AGCACTGCATAATTCTCTTACTGTCATGCCATCCGTAAGATGCTTTTCTGTGACTGGTGAGTACTCAACC
AAGTCATTCTGAGAATAGTGTATGCGGCGACCGAGTTGCTCTTGCCCGGCGTCAATACGGGATAATACCG
CGCCACATAGCAGAACTTTAAAAGTGCTCATCATTGGAAAACGTTCTTCGGGGCGAAAACTCTCAAGGAT
CTTACCGCTGTTGAGATCCAGTTCGATGTAACCCACTCGTGCACCCAACTGATCTTCAGCATCTTTTACT
TTCACCAGCGTTTCTGGGTGAGCAAAAACAGGAAGGCAAAATGCCGCAAAAAAGGGAATAAGGGCGACAC
GGAAATGTTGAATACTCATACTCTTCCTTTTTCAATATTATTGAAGCATTTATCAGGGTTATTGTCTCAT
GAGCGGATACATATTTGAATGTATTTAGAAAAATAAACAAATAGGGGTTCCGCGCACATTTCCCCGAAAA
GTGCCACCT
Features (pLannotate 1.2.2; 9 found; start..end, strand, type, name):
     70..105     +  CDS            rop (fragment): Rop protein, which maintains plasmids at low copy number; rop
    207..258     +  misc_feature   bom (fragment): basis of mobility region from pBR322
    321..339     +  promoter       SP6 promoter: promoter for bacteriophage SP6 RNA polymerase
    418..915     +  CDS            13xMyc: 13 tandem Myc epitope tags
    978..1165    +  terminator     ADH1 terminator: S. cerevisiae ADH1; transcription terminator for the S. cerevisiae alcohol dehydrogenase 1 (ADH1) gene
   1224..2580    +  gene           kanMX: yeast selectable marker conferring kanamycin resistance (Wach et al., 1994)
   2810..3398    -  rep_origin     ori: high-copy-number ColE1/pMB1/pBR322/pUC origin of replication
   3569..4429    -  CDS            AmpR: β-lactamase; bla; confers resistance to ampicillin, carbenicillin, and related antibiotics
   4430..4534    -  promoter       AmpR promoter: bla
