[The description below was written by a language model from this plasmid's Addgene catalogue record and pLannotate feature annotations shown in this document.]
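Description:
pNX3a-Myc13 is a 4,559 bp template plasmid for epitope tagging of genes in fission yeast (Schizosaccharomyces pombe), derived from the pFA6a-13xmyc-kanMX6 backbone. It is maintained in E. coli through a high-copy ColE1/pUC-type origin of replication and selected with ampicillin via the β-lactamase gene and its native bla promoter. The annotation shows no yeast replication origin, consistent with a plasmid that serves as a source of a tagging cassette rather than as an episome in yeast. Short fragments of rop and the pBR322 bom region, along with an SP6 promoter, are backbone remnants lying upstream of the cassette.

The payload is a compact module arranged in a single orientation: a coding segment for 13 tandem Myc epitopes, followed by the S. cerevisiae ADH1 transcription terminator, and then the kanMX marker, which confers G418 resistance in yeast. The tag has no annotated promoter of its own. In pFA6a-type plasmids the tag–terminator–marker unit is generally amplified with primers carrying homology to a chromosomal target, so that integration by homologous recombination fuses the Myc repeats in frame to the C-terminus of an endogenous gene. The tagged protein then remains under its native promoter, the ADH1 terminator supplies the 3′ end, and kanMX allows selection of integrants. The multiple Myc copies aid detection of the tagged protein with anti-Myc antibodies, for example in immunoblotting or immunoprecipitation. The plasmid belongs to a described set of sequential and counter-selectable cassettes for fission yeast, although the record does not state what specific changes distinguish it from the parental pFA6a vector.
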