Addgene plasmid #78360: pNX3a-Myc13
Purpose: fission yeast epitope tagging
Depositing lab: Kazunori Tomita. Depositing organization: University College London. Publication: Sequential and counter-selectable cassettes for fission yeast. Amelina H, Moiseeva V, Collopy LC, Pearson SR, Armstrong CA, Tomita K. BMC Biotechnol. 2016 Nov 8;16(1):76. 10.1186/s12896-016-0307-4 PubMed 27825338.
Backbone
  Vector backbone: pFA6a-13xmyc-kanMX6
  Selectable markers: Neomycin (select with G418)
Growth in bacteria
  Bacterial resistance: Ampicillin, 100 μg/mL
  Growth temperature: 37°C
  Growth strain: DH5alpha
  Copy number: High Copy
Gene/Insert 1
  Gene/Insert name: 13xMyc
Gene/Insert 2
  Gene/Insert name: kanMX6
  Species: S. pombe (fission yeast)
Terms and licenses: Academic/Nonprofit Terms; Industry Terms: Not Available to Industry
How to cite: pNX3a-Myc13 was a gift from Kazunori Tomita (Addgene plasmid # 78360 ; http://n2t.net/addgene:78360 ; RRID:Addgene_78360)
