>Addgene plasmid #78360 | pNX3a-Myc13 | addgene partial sequence | sequence record 149487 | SP6 5'-ATTTAGGTGACACTATAG-3'
TGCAGGTCGACGGATCCCCGGGTTAATTAACGCTAGCGCGATTAACGGTGAACAAAAGCTAATCTCCGAG
GAAGACTTGAACGGTGAACAAAAATTAATCTCAGAAGAAGACTTGAACGGACTCGACGGTGAACAAAAGT
TGATTTCTGAAGAAGATTTGAACGGTGAACAAAAGCTAATCTCCGAGGAAGACTTGAACGGTGAACAAAA
ATTAATCTCAGAAGAAGACTTGAACGGACTCGACGGTGAACAAAAGTTGATTTCTGAAGAAGATTTGAAC
GGTGAACAAAAGCTAATCTCCGAGGAAGACTTGAACGGTGAACAAAAATTAATCTCAGAAGAAGACTTGA
ACGGACTCGACGGTGAACAAAAGTTGATTTCTGAAGAAGATTTGAACGGTGAACAAAAGCTAATCTCCGA
GGAAGACTTGAACGGTGAACAAAAATTAATCTCAGAAGAAGACTTGAACGGACTCGACGGTGAACAAAAG
TTGATTTCTGAAGAAGATTTGAACGGTGAACAAAAGCTAATCTCCGAGGAAGACTTGAACGGTGAACAAA
AATTAATCAATCAGTACAAGTCTAGATGAGGCGCGCCACTTCTAAATAAGCGAATTTCTTATGATTTATG
ATTTTTATTATTAAATAAGTTATAAAAAAAATAAGTGTATACAAATTTTAAAGTGACTCTTAGGTTTTAA
AACGAAAATTCTTATTCTTGAGTAACTCTTTCCTGTAGGTCAGGTTGCTTTCTCAGGTATAGTATGAGGT
CGCTCTTATTGACCACACCTCTACCGGCAGATCCGCTAGGAGATCTGTTTAGCTTGCCTCGTCCCCGCCG
GGTCACCCGGCCAGCGACATGGAGGCCCAGAATACCCTCCTTGACAGTCTTGACGTGCGCAGCTC
