>Addgene plasmid #78360 | pNX3a-Myc13 | addgene partial sequence | sequence record 149488 | Tef-promoter-F 5'-GGATACAGTTCTCACATCAC-3'
CACGTTTCGAGGCCGCGATTAAATTCCAACATGGATGCTGATTTATATGGGTATAAATGGGCTCGCGATA
ATGTCGGGCAATCAGGTGCGACAATCTATCGATTGTATGGGAAGCCCGATGCGCCAGAGTTGTTTCTGAA
ACATGGCAAAGGTAGCGTTGCCAATGATGTTACAGATGAGATGGTCAGACTAAACTGGCTGACGGAATTT
ATGCCTCTTCCGACCATCAAGCATTTTATCCGTACTCCTGATGATGCATGGTTACTCACCACTGCGATCC
CCGGCAAAACAGCATTCCAGGTATTAGAAGAATATCCTGATTCAGGTGAAAATATTGTTGATGCGCTGGC
AGTGTTCCTGCGCCGGTTGCATTCGATTCCTGTTTGTAATTGTCCTTTTAACAGCGATCGCGTATTTCGT
CTCGCTCAGGCGCAATCACGAATGAATAACGGTTTGGTTGATGCGAGTGATTTTGATGACGAGCGTAATG
GCTGGCCTGTTGAACAAGTCTGGAAAGAAATGCATAAGCTTTTGCCATTCTCACCGGATTCAGTCGTCAC
TCATGGTGATTTCTCACTTGATAACCTTATTTTTGACGAGGGGAAATTAATAGGTTGTATTGATGTTGGA
CGAGTCGGAATCGCAGACCGATACCAGGATCTTGCCATCCTATGGAACTGCCTCGGTGAGTTTTCTCCTT
CATTACAGAAACGGCTT
